>Addgene plasmid #118987 | pC-KIT5 | depositor partial sequence | sequence record 224960 | c-kit promoter insert
GAGGGATGTCTTATTAGTTTATCAGAATGCATAGGGAAAGCTCATCTTTCTTGGAGTAGGTCTTCCAATA
AGTGTTCAAGCCCTGGGTCTTCCCTCACTACAATAATAAACATACCTGCTCTACCCTCCTCACAAAGCTG
TTATCGTGAGCATGAAAAGACGAGTCGCTGTGGGGAAGAACTATTAACCCCTATACAGATACTGTTGTTG
CTTTCCGTTCAAGGATCCACCATGAGACTGTGGGTAAGGCACTTTCTGGGCAGTGAAATCGGGCTTAAGA
GAATCATTGTACTTTTATTTTGCTCCTGGGACCGGCAAGGGCAGTTAAGAGCCCTAGCCCTAAAACTGTC
GTCTGTTACAGAGGCAGAGAAATCATTACTGGGGTTGGCAGCGTTGGGGGGAGGGGGGAAAACGTGTATG
AAAACCTGGGCTCCCAGAGCAAACTTCGCCACGCGCCCTCCATCGCCCCTGTCTCCACACAAGTCCCGGC
AGGGGCTTCTTGGGCGGAGGCCACGCCGACCAATAGGAACCCACTGTGTTCCTACAGGTTACGAAGCAGG
TGGAGAAATTGAGCAGAAACAATTAGCGAAACCGGGCTCAGCCTTTACCGCGGTGCCAGGAGCTCCTAAC
AGGCCTGGAGGGGAATGTCGGGGCTCAATTTCCTAACGCTCCCCTCCCCATCCCCATGCCACCTCCACGA
GCAGCGGCGTCCAGCCTCCTCCCGCCCGAACGTGCTCGAGGGGCGGGCAGTCGACCTTTATTGTCTGGGG
AGCACCTGGCAGGTGGCGGGCCCGTGCCCTAACGTGTGCGTGGTGCCCAGCTTCACAAAGCGAGCGGGCA
GCACCTCCTTGGTCCGGGAACGCCTCAGCCTGGCCGTCCACATCCCAGGGGTGGAAAGGTGGAGAGAGAA
AGGGGCTCCGGAGTCAAGAGCGGGGAGAGAGGGCGCGCGCCCTCCTCCTCCCGGCGGGCACAGCCCCCCG
GCATTAACACGTCGAAAGAGCAGGGGCCAGACGCCGCCGGGAAGAAGCGAGACCCAAACAAACGCGAAAA
AGAAAAGACGAGAAGAAACGTGACCGACGCGCAGAGGGAGGGCGCTGGGAGGAGGGGCTGCTGCTCGCCG
CTCGCGGCTCTGGGGGCTCGGCTTTGCCGCGCTCGCTGCACTTGGGCGAGAGCTGGAACGTGGACCAGAG
CTCGGATCCCATCGCAGCTACCGCG
