[The description below was written by a language model from this plasmid's Addgene catalogue record.]
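Description:
pC-KIT5 is a mammalian expression/reporter plasmid built on the Promega psiCHEK2 backbone (listed as 5589 bp without insert), carrying a 1215 bp fragment of the human KIT (c-kit, CD117) proto-oncogene promoter. It is maintained as a high-copy plasmid in E. coli under ampicillin selection. The promoter fragment was introduced by restriction cloning between BglII and NheI sites; the record does not say whether these sites survived cloning.

The insert is a mutant version of the promoter, annotated as mutK2-mutSP-K1. Read against the stated purpose, mutational dissection of the G-rich region of the c-kit promoter, this notation indicates that the K2 and SP elements are mutated while the K1 element is left in its native form. These names correspond to the three neighbouring G-quadruplex-forming units in the proximal KIT promoter, so this construct appears to be one member of a series in which the units are disrupted singly or in combination to separate their individual and cooperative contributions to promoter activity. The exact base changes are not given in the record.

psiCHECK-2-type vectors are generally dual-luciferase plasmids encoding Renilla and firefly luciferases, one serving as the experimental readout and the other as an internal normalisation control. Placing the KIT promoter fragment in the backbone would be consistent with it driving one reporter, but no feature table is provided. The record therefore does not confirm which reporter is under KIT promoter control, what backbone promoter was replaced, or which other elements are retained. The typical use is transfection into mammalian cells to compare transcriptional output between promoter variants, for example when probing G-quadruplex structure or ligand effects.
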