Addgene plasmid #118987: pC-KIT5
Purpose: Mutational dissection of the G rich region of the c-kit promoter
Depositing lab: Bjorn Hogberg. Publication: Interplay of Three G-Quadruplex Units in the KIT Promoter. Ducani C, Bernardinelli G, Hogberg B, Keppler BK, Terenzi A. J Am Chem Soc. 2019 Jul 3;141(26):10205-10213. doi: 10.1021/jacs.8b12753. Epub 2019 Jun 20. PubMed 31244182.
Backbone
  Vector backbone: psiCHEK2
  Backbone manufacturer: Promega
  Backbone size w/o insert (bp): 5589
  Vector type: Mammalian Expression
Growth in bacteria
  Bacterial resistance: Ampicillin, 100 μg/mL
  Growth temperature: 37°C
  Growth strain: DH5alpha
  Copy number: High Copy
Gene/Insert
  Gene/Insert name: c-kit proto-oncogene {promoter}
  Species: H. sapiens (human)
  Insert size (bp): 1215
  Mutation: mutK2-mutSP-K1
  GenBank ID: S67773.1
  Entrez Gene: KIT (a.k.a. C-Kit, CD117, MASTC, PBT, SCFR)
  Cloning method: Restriction Enzyme; 5′ cloning site BglII (unknown if destroyed); 3′ cloning site NheI (unknown if destroyed)
  Sequencing primers: 5′ unknown
Terms and licenses: Academic/Nonprofit Terms; Industry Terms: Not Available to Industry
How to cite: pC-KIT5 was a gift from Bjorn Hogberg (Addgene plasmid # 118987 ; http://n2t.net/addgene:118987 ; RRID:Addgene_118987)
