LOCUS       Exported 6811 bp ds-DNA circular SYN 13-MAY-2021
DEFINITION  Mutational dissection of the G rich region of the c-kit promoter.
ACCESSION   .
VERSION     .
KEYWORDS    pC-KIT5
SOURCE      synthetic DNA construct
  ORGANISM  synthetic DNA construct
REFERENCE   1 (bases 1 to 6811)
  AUTHORS   Ducani C., Bernardinelli G., Hogberg B., Keppler B.K., Terenzi A.
  TITLE     Interplay of three G-quadruplex units in the KIT promoter
  JOURNAL   J. Am. Chem. Soc. 2019
REFERENCE   2 (bases 1 to 6811)
  AUTHORS   .
  TITLE     Direct Submission
  JOURNAL   Exported May 13, 2021 from SnapGene Server 1.1.58
            http://www.snapgene.com
FEATURES             Location/Qualifiers
     source          1..6811
                     /organism="synthetic DNA construct"
                     /mol_type="other DNA"
     regulatory      1276..1285
                     /regulatory_class="other"
                     /note="vertebrate consensus sequence for strong initiation
                     of translation (Kozak, 1987)"
     CDS             1282..2217
                     /codon_start=1
                     /product="Renilla luciferase"
                     /label=hRluc
                     /note="human codon-optimized"
                     /translation="MASKVYDPEQRKRMITGPQWWARCKQMNVLDSFINYYDSEKHAEN
                     AVIFLHGNAASSYLWRHVVPHIEPVARCIIPDLIGMGKSGKSGNGSYRLLDHYKYLTAW
                     FELLNLPKKIIFVGHDWGACLAFHYSYEHQDKIKAIVHAESVVDVIESWDEWPDIEEDI
                     ALIKSEEGEKMVLENNFFVETMLPSKIMRKLEPEEFAAYLEPFKEKGEVRRPTLSWPRE
                     IPLVKGGKPDVVQIVRNYNAYLRASDDLPKMFIESDPGFFSNAIVEGAKKFPNTEFVKV
                     KGLHFSQEDAPDEMGKYIKSFVERVLKNEQ"
     polyA_signal    2276..2324
                     /note="synthetic polyadenylation signal"
     promoter        2333..3084
                     /label=HSV TK promoter
                     /note="herpes simplex virus thymidine kinase promoter"
     regulatory      3114..3123
                     /regulatory_class="other"
                     /note="vertebrate consensus sequence for strong initiation
                     of translation (Kozak, 1987)"
     CDS             3120..4772
                     /codon_start=1
                     /gene="luc+"
                     /product="firefly luciferase"
                     /label=luciferase
                     /note="enhanced luc+ version of the luciferase gene"
                     /db_xref="GI:42718124"
                     /protein_id="AAS38485.1"
                     /translation="MADAKNIKKGPAPFYPLEDGTAGEQLHKAMKRYALVPGTIAFTDA
                     HIEVDITYAEYFEMSVRLAEAMKRYGLNTNHRIVVCSENSLQFFMPVLGALFIGVAVAP
                     ANDIYNERELLNSMGISQPTVVFVSKKGLQKILNVQKKLPIIQKIIIMDSKTDYQGFQS
                     MYTFVTSHLPPGFNEYDFVPESFDRDKTIALIMNSSGSTGLPKGVALPHRTACVRFSHA
                     RDPIFGNQIIPDTAILSVVPFHHGFGMFTTLGYLICGFRVVLMYRFEEELFLRSLQDYK
                     IQSALLVPTLFSFFAKSTLIDKYDLSNLHEIASGGAPLSKEVGEAVAKRFHLPGIRQGY
                     GLTETTSAILITPEGDDKPGAVGKVVPFFEAKVVDLDTGKTLGVNQRGELCVRGPMIMS
                     GYVNNPEATNALIDKDGWLHSGDIAYWDEDEHFFIVDRLKSLIKYKGYQVAPAELESIL
                     LQHPNIFDAGVAGLPDDDAGELPAAVVVLEHGKTMTEKEIVDYVASQVTTAKKLRGGVV
                     FVDEVPKGLTGKLDARKIREILIKAKKGGKIAV"
     RBS             4079..4087
                     /label=Shine-Dalgarno sequence
                     /note="full consensus sequence for ribosome-binding sites
                     upstream of start codons in E. coli; complementary to a
                     region in the 3' end of the 16S rRNA (Chen et al., 1994)"
     polyA_signal    4816..4937
                     /label=SV40 poly(A) signal
                     /note="SV40 polyadenylation signal"
     primer_bind     complement(4827..4846)
                     /label=EBV-rev
                     /note="SV40 polyA terminator, reverse primer"
     primer_bind     4881..4900
                     /label=SV40pA-R
                     /note="SV40 polyA, reverse primer"
     promoter        5070..5174
                     /gene="bla"
                     /label=AmpR promoter
     CDS             5175..6035
                     /codon_start=1
                     /gene="bla"
                     /product="beta-lactamase"
                     /label=AmpR
                     /note="confers resistance to ampicillin, carbenicillin, and
                     related antibiotics"
                     /translation="MSIQHFRVALIPFFAAFCLPVFAHPETLVKVKDAEDQLGARVGYI
                     ELDLNSGKILESFRPEERFPMMSTFKVLLCGAVLSRIDAGQEQLGRRIHYSQNDLVEYS
                     PVTEKHLTDGMTVRELCSAAITMSDNTAANLLLTTIGGPKELTAFLHNMGDHVTRLDRW
                     EPELNEAIPNDERDTTMPVAMATTLRKLLTGELLTLASRQQLIDWMEADKVAGPLLRSA
                     LPAGWFIADKSGAGERGSRGIIAALGPDGKPSRIVVIYTTGSQATMDERNRQIAEIGAS
                     LIKHW"
     primer_bind     complement(5393..5412)
                     /label=Amp-R
                     /note="Ampicillin resistance gene, reverse primer"
     rep_origin      6206..6794
                     /direction=RIGHT
                     /label=ori
                     /note="high-copy-number ColE1/pMB1/pBR322/pUC origin of
                     replication"
     primer_bind     6695..6714
                     /label=pBR322ori-F
                     /note="pBR322 origin, forward primer"
ORIGIN
        1 ctttttacgg ttcctggcct tttgctggcc ttttgctcac atggctcgac agatctgagg
       61 gatgtcttat tagtttatca gaatgcatag ggaaagctca tctttcttgg agtaggtctt
      121 ccaataagtg ttcaagccct gggtcttccc tcactacaat aataaacata cctgctctac
      181 cctcctcaca aagctgttat cgtgagcatg aaaagacgag tcgctgtggg gaagaactat
      241 taacccctat acagatactg ttgttgcttt ccgttcaagg atccaccatg agactgtggg
      301 taaggcactt tctgggcagt gaaatcgggc ttaagagaat cattgtactt ttattttgct
      361 cctgggaccg gcaagggcag ttaagagccc tagccctaaa actgtcgtct gttacagagg
      421 cagagaaatc attactgggg ttggcagcgt tggggggagg ggggaaaacg tgtatgaaaa
      481 cctgggctcc cagagcaaac ttcgccacgc gccctccatc gcccctgtct ccacacaagt
      541 cccggcaggg gcttcttggg cggaggccac gccgaccaat aggaacccac tgtgttccta
      601 caggttacga agcaggtgga gaaattgagc agaaacaatt agcgaaaccg ggctcagcct
      661 ttaccgcggt gccaggagct cctaacaggc ctggagggga atgtcggggc tcaatttcct
      721 aacgctcccc tccccatccc catgccacct ccacgagcag cggcgtccag cctcctcccg
      781 cccgaacgtg ctcgaggggc gggcagtcga cctttattgt ctggggagca cctggcaggt
      841 ggcgggcccg tgccctaacg tgtgcgtggt gcccagcttc acaaagcgag cgggcagcac
      901 ctccttggtc cgggaacgcc tcagcctggc cgtccacatc ccaggggtgg aaaggtggag
      961 agagaaaggg gctccggagt caagagcggg gagagagggc gcgcgccctc ctcctcccgg
     1021 cgggcacagc cccccggcat taacacgtcg aaagagcagg ggccagacgc cgccgggaag
     1081 aagcgagacc caaacaaacg cgaaaaagaa aagacgagaa gaaacgtgac cgacgcgcag
     1141 agggagggcg ctgggaggag gggctgctgc tcgccgctcg cggctctggg ggctcggctt
     1201 tgccgcgctc gctgcacttg ggcgagagct ggaacgtgga ccagagctcg gatcccatcg
     1261 cagctaccgc ggctagccac catggcttcc aaggtgtacg accccgagca acgcaaacgc
     1321 atgatcactg ggcctcagtg gtgggctcgc tgcaagcaaa tgaacgtgct ggactccttc
     1381 atcaactact atgattccga gaagcacgcc gagaacgccg tgatttttct gcatggtaac
     1441 gctgcctcca gctacctgtg gaggcacgtc gtgcctcaca tcgagcccgt ggctagatgc
     1501 atcatccctg atctgatcgg aatgggtaag tccggcaaga gcgggaatgg ctcatatcgc
     1561 ctcctggatc actacaagta cctcaccgct tggttcgagc tgctgaacct tccaaagaaa
     1621 atcatctttg tgggccacga ctggggggct tgtctggcct ttcactactc ctacgagcac
     1681 caagacaaga tcaaggccat cgtccatgct gagagtgtcg tggacgtgat cgagtcctgg
     1741 gacgagtggc ctgacatcga ggaggatatc gccctgatca agagcgaaga gggcgagaaa
     1801 atggtgcttg agaataactt cttcgtcgag accatgctcc caagcaagat catgcggaaa
     1861 ctggagcctg aggagttcgc tgcctacctg gagccattca aggagaaggg cgaggttaga
     1921 cggcctaccc tctcctggcc tcgcgagatc cctctcgtta agggaggcaa gcccgacgtc
     1981 gtccagattg tccgcaacta caacgcctac cttcgggcca gcgacgatct gcctaagatg
     2041 ttcatcgagt ccgaccctgg gttcttttcc aacgctattg tcgagggagc taagaagttc
     2101 cctaacaccg agttcgtgaa ggtgaagggc ctccacttca gccaggagga cgctccagat
     2161 gaaatgggta agtacatcaa gagcttcgtg gagcgcgtgc tgaagaacga gcagtaattc
     2221 taggcgatcg ctcgagcccg ggaattcgtt taaacctaga gcggccgctg gccgcaataa
     2281 aatatcttta ttttcattac atctgtgtgt tggttttttg tgtgaggatc taaatgagtc
     2341 ttcggacctc gcgggggccg cttaagcggt ggttagggtt tgtctgacgc ggggggaggg
     2401 ggaaggaacg aaacactctc attcggaggc ggctcggggt ttggtcttgg tggccacggg
     2461 cacgcagaag agcgccgcga tcctcttaag cacccccccg ccctccgtgg aggcgggggt
     2521 ttggtcggcg ggtggtaact ggcgggccgc tgactcgggc gggtcgcgcg ccccagagtg
     2581 tgaccttttc ggtctgctcg cagacccccg ggcggcgccg ccgcggcggc gacgggctcg
     2641 ctgggtccta ggctccatgg ggaccgtata cgtggacagg ctctggagca tccgcacgac
     2701 tgcggtgata ttaccggaga ccttctgcgg gacgagccgg gtcacgcggc tgacgcggag
     2761 cgtccgttgg gcgacaaaca ccaggacggg gcacaggtac actatcttgt cacccggagg
     2821 cgcgagggac tgcaggagct tcagggagtg gcgcagctgc ttcatccccg tggcccgttg
     2881 ctcgcgtttg ctggcggtgt ccccggaaga aatatatttg catgtcttta gttctatgat
     2941 gacacaaacc ccgcccagcg tcttgtcatt ggcgaattcg aacacgcaga tgcagtcggg
     3001 gcggcgcggt cccaggtcca cttcgcatat taaggtgacg cgtgtggcct cgaacaccga
     3061 gcgaccctgc agcgacccgc ttaaaagctt ggcattccgg tactgttggt aaagccacca
     3121 tggccgatgc taagaacatt aagaagggcc ctgctccctt ctaccctctg gaggatggca
     3181 ccgctggcga gcagctgcac aaggccatga agaggtatgc cctggtgcct ggcaccattg
     3241 ccttcaccga tgcccacatt gaggtggaca tcacctatgc cgagtacttc gagatgtctg
     3301 tgcgcctggc cgaggccatg aagaggtacg gcctgaacac caaccaccgc atcgtggtgt
     3361 gctctgagaa ctctctgcag ttcttcatgc cagtgctggg cgccctgttc atcggagtgg
     3421 ccgtggcccc tgctaacgac atttacaacg agcgcgagct gctgaacagc atgggcattt
     3481 ctcagcctac cgtggtgttc gtgtctaaga agggcctgca gaagatcctg aacgtgcaga
     3541 agaagctgcc tatcatccag aagatcatca tcatggactc taagaccgac taccagggct
     3601 tccagagcat gtacacattc gtgacatctc atctgcctcc tggcttcaac gagtacgact
     3661 tcgtgccaga gtctttcgac agggacaaaa ccattgccct gatcatgaac agctctgggt
     3721 ctaccggcct gcctaagggc gtggccctgc ctcatcgcac cgcctgtgtg cgcttctctc
     3781 acgcccgcga ccctattttc ggcaaccaga tcatccccga caccgctatt ctgagcgtgg
     3841 tgccattcca ccacggcttc ggcatgttca ccaccctggg ctacctgatt tgcggctttc
     3901 gggtggtgct gatgtaccgc ttcgaggagg agctgttcct gcgcagcctg caagactaca
     3961 aaattcagtc tgccctgctg gtgccaaccc tgttcagctt cttcgctaag agcaccctga
     4021 tcgacaagta cgacctgtct aacctgcacg agattgcctc tggcggcgcc ccactgtcta
     4081 aggaggtggg cgaagccgtg gccaagcgct ttcatctgcc aggcatccgc cagggctacg
     4141 gcctgaccga gacaaccagc gccattctga ttaccccaga gggcgacgac aagcctggcg
     4201 ccgtgggcaa ggtggtgcca ttcttcgagg ccaaggtggt ggacctggac accggcaaga
     4261 ccctgggagt gaaccagcgc ggcgagctgt gtgtgcgcgg ccctatgatt atgtccggct
     4321 acgtgaataa ccctgaggcc acaaacgccc tgatcgacaa ggacggctgg ctgcactctg
     4381 gcgacattgc ctactgggac gaggacgagc acttcttcat cgtggaccgc ctgaagtctc
     4441 tgatcaagta caagggctac caggtggccc cagccgagct ggagtctatc ctgctgcagc
     4501 accctaacat tttcgacgcc ggagtggccg gcctgcccga cgacgatgcc ggcgagctgc
     4561 ctgccgccgt cgtcgtgctg gaacacggca agaccatgac cgagaaggag atcgtggact
     4621 atgtggccag ccaggtgaca accgccaaga agctgcgcgg cggagtggtg ttcgtggacg
     4681 aggtgcccaa gggcctgacc ggcaagctgg acgcccgcaa gatccgcgag atcctgatca
     4741 aggctaagaa aggcggcaag atcgccgtgt aataattcta gagtcggggc ggccggccgc
     4801 ttcgagcaga catgataaga tacattgatg agtttggaca aaccacaact agaatgcagt
     4861 gaaaaaaatg ctttatttgt gaaatttgtg atgctattgc tttatttgta accattataa
     4921 gctgcaataa acaagttaac aacaacaatt gcattcattt tatgtttcag gttcaggggg
     4981 aggtgtggga ggttttttaa agcaagtaaa acctctacaa atgtggtaaa atcgataagg
     5041 atccaggtgg cacttttcgg ggaaatgtgc gcggaacccc tatttgttta tttttctaaa
     5101 tacattcaaa tatgtatccg ctcatgagac aataaccctg ataaatgctt caataatatt
     5161 gaaaaaggaa gagtatgagt attcaacatt tccgtgtcgc ccttattccc ttttttgcgg
     5221 cattttgcct tcctgttttt gctcacccag aaacgctggt gaaagtaaaa gatgctgaag
     5281 atcagttggg tgcacgagtg ggttacatcg aactggatct caacagcggt aagatccttg
     5341 agagttttcg ccccgaagaa cgttttccaa tgatgagcac ttttaaagtt ctgctatgtg
     5401 gcgcggtatt atcccgtatt gacgccgggc aagagcaact cggtcgccgc atacactatt
     5461 ctcagaatga cttggttgag tactcaccag tcacagaaaa gcatcttacg gatggcatga
     5521 cagtaagaga attatgcagt gctgccataa ccatgagtga taacactgcg gccaacttac
     5581 ttctgacaac gatcggagga ccgaaggagc taaccgcttt tttgcacaac atgggggatc
     5641 atgtaactcg ccttgatcgt tgggaaccgg agctgaatga agccatacca aacgacgagc
     5701 gtgacaccac gatgcctgta gcaatggcaa caacgttgcg caaactatta actggcgaac
     5761 tacttactct agcttcccgg caacaattaa tagactggat ggaggcggat aaagttgcag
     5821 gaccacttct gcgctcggcc cttccggctg gctggtttat tgctgataaa tctggagccg
     5881 gtgagcgtgg gtctcgcggt atcattgcag cactggggcc agatggtaag ccctcccgta
     5941 tcgtagttat ctacacgacg gggagtcagg caactatgga tgaacgaaat agacagatcg
     6001 ctgagatagg tgcctcactg attaagcatt ggtaactgtc agaccaagtt tactcatata
     6061 tactttagat tgatttaaaa cttcattttt aatttaaaag gatctaggtg aagatccttt
     6121 ttgataatct catgaccaaa atcccttaac gtgagttttc gttccactga gcgtcagacc
     6181 ccgtagaaaa gatcaaagga tcttcttgag atcctttttt tctgcgcgta atctgctgct
     6241 tgcaaacaaa aaaaccaccg ctaccagcgg tggtttgttt gccggatcaa gagctaccaa
     6301 ctctttttcc gaaggtaact ggcttcagca gagcgcagat accaaatact gttcttctag
     6361 tgtagccgta gttaggccac cacttcaaga actctgtagc accgcctaca tacctcgctc
     6421 tgctaatcct gttaccagtg gctgctgcca gtggcgataa gtcgtgtctt accgggttgg
     6481 actcaagacg atagttaccg gataaggcgc agcggtcggg ctgaacgggg ggttcgtgca
     6541 cacagcccag cttggagcga acgacctaca ccgaactgag atacctacag cgtgagctat
     6601 gagaaagcgc cacgcttccc gaagggagaa aggcggacag gtatccggta agcggcaggg
     6661 tcggaacagg agagcgcacg agggagcttc cagggggaaa cgcctggtat ctttatagtc
     6721 ctgtcgggtt tcgccacctc tgacttgagc gtcgattttt gtgatgctcg tcaggggggc
     6781 ggagcctatg gaaaaacgcc agcaacgcgg c
//
